Addgene plasmid #132467: pZNF302.1.0-gDNA
Purpose: CRISPR/Cas9 plasmid to create GFP fusion proteins
Depositing lab: Kevin White. Depositing organization: University of Chicago.
Backbone
  Vector backbone: pX330
  Backbone manufacturer: addgene ID: 42230
  Vector type: CRISPR
Growth in bacteria
  Bacterial resistance: Ampicillin, 100 μg/mL
  Growth temperature: 37°C
  Growth strain: DH5alpha
  Copy number: High Copy
Gene/Insert
  Gene/Insert name: ZNF302
  gRNA/shRNA sequence: CGTTTGAAGTTTAGAAATGC AGG
  Species: H. sapiens (human)
  Entrez Gene: ZNF302 (a.k.a. HSD16, MST154, ZNF327, MSTP154, ZNF135L, ZNF140L)
  Cloning method: Restriction Enzyme; 5′ cloning site BbsI (destroyed during cloning); 3′ cloning site BbsI (destroyed during cloning)
Terms and licenses: Academic/Nonprofit Terms; Industry Terms: Not Available to Industry
Depositor comments: gRNA sequence also includes uncloned PAM after the space
How to cite: pZNF302.1.0-gDNA was a gift from Kevin White (Addgene plasmid # 132467 ; http://n2t.net/addgene:132467 ; RRID:Addgene_132467)
