[The description below was written by a language model from this plasmid's Addgene catalogue record and pLannotate feature annotations shown in this document.]
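Description:
pZNF302.1.0-gDNA is a CRISPR/Cas9 expression plasmid built on the pX330 backbone, carrying a single guide RNA directed against the human zinc-finger gene ZNF302. It is an all-in-one, non-viral mammalian expression vector that is propagated in E. coli as a high-copy plasmid through its ColE1/pUC-type origin and selected with ampicillin via the β-lactamase gene. An f1 phage origin is also present, and a single AAV2 ITR annotation lies downstream of the Cas9 cassette. One ITR alone does not make this a packageable AAV genome.

Two expression units do the work. A human U6 RNA polymerase III promoter drives the guide, with the ZNF302-specific spacer cloned between the promoter and the Streptococcus pyogenes gRNA scaffold using BbsI sites that were destroyed during insertion. The PAM listed in the record belongs to the genomic target and is not part of the cloned sequence. The scaffold annotation spans the numbering origin of the circular sequence, followed by a second partial scaffold hit. The second unit uses a hybrid CMV enhancer/chicken β-actin promoter with a chimeric intron to express S. pyogenes Cas9. The annotation software splits Cas9 into N- and C-terminal portions, but they are contiguous and read as one full-length coding sequence. Cas9 is followed by a nucleoplasmin nuclear localization signal and terminated by the bGH polyadenylation signal.

The stated purpose is to create GFP fusion proteins. This plasmid supplies only the nuclease and guide that cut the ZNF302 locus, and no GFP sequence or homology arms are annotated in it. Tagging would therefore presumably depend on a separate donor template, which the record does not describe.
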