Features (pLannotate 1.2.2; 18 found; start..end, strand, type, name):
     79..122     +  misc_RNA       gRNA scaffold (fragment): guide RNA scaffold for the Streptococcus pyogenes CRISPR/Cas9 system
    169..454     +  enhancer       CMV enhancer: human cytomegalovirus immediate early enhancer; contains an 18-bp deletion relative to the standard CMV enhancer
    456..730     +  promoter       chicken β-actin promoter: No description available
    731..958     +  intron         hybrid intron: hybrid between chicken β-actin (CBA) and minute virus of mice (MMV) introns (Gray et al., 2011)
   1096..2697    +  CDS            Cas9(N): N-terminal portion of Streptococcus pyogenes Cas9 (Zetsche et al., 2015)
   2698..5196    +  CDS            Cas9(C): C-terminal portion of Streptococcus pyogenes Cas9 (Zetsche et al., 2015)
   5197..5244    +  CDS            nucleoplasmin NLS: bipartite nuclear localization signal from nucleoplasmin
   5278..5389    +  polyA_signal   bGH poly(A) signal: bovine growth hormone polyadenylation signal
   5494..5634    +  repeat_region  AAV2 ITR: inverted terminal repeat of adeno-associated virus serotype 2 inverted
   5639..5690    -  misc_feature   bom (fragment): basis of mobility region from pBR322
   5709..6164    +  rep_origin     f1 ori (sequence partly withheld): f1 bacteriophage origin of replication; arrow indicates direction of (+) strand synthesis
   6165..6214    -  misc_feature   bom (fragment): basis of mobility region from pBR322
   6316..6351    -  CDS            rop (fragment): Rop protein, which maintains plasmids at low copy number; rop
   6446..6550    +  promoter       AmpR promoter: bla
   6551..7411    +  CDS            AmpR: β-lactamase; bla; confers resistance to ampicillin, carbenicillin, and related antibiotics
   7582..8170    +  rep_origin     ori: high-copy-number ColE1/pMB1/pBR322/pUC origin of replication
   8232..8472    +  promoter       U6 promoter: RNA polymerase III promoter for human U6 snRNA
   8502..72      +  misc_RNA       gRNA scaffold (across the origin): guide RNA scaffold for the Streptococcus pyogenes CRISPR/Cas9 system
>Addgene plasmid #132467 | pZNF302.1.0-gDNA | addgene full sequence | sequence record 267123 | Addgene NGS Result
TAGAGCTAGAAATAGCAAGTTAAAATAAGGCTAGTCCGTTATCAACTTGAAAAAGTGGCACCGAGTCGGT
GCTTTTTTGTTTTAGAGCTAGAAATAGCAAGTTAAAATAAGGCTAGTCCGTTTTTAGCGCGTGCGCCAAT
TCTGCAGACAAATGGCTCTAGAGGTACCCGTTACATAACTTACGGTAAATGGCCCGCCTGGCTGACCGCC
CAACGACCCCCGCCCATTGACGTCAATAGTAACGCCAATAGGGACTTTCCATTGACGTCAATGGGTGGAG
TATTTACGGTAAACTGCCCACTTGGCAGTACATCAAGTGTATCATATGCCAAGTACGCCCCCTATTGACG
TCAATGACGGTAAATGGCCCGCCTGGCATTGTGCCCAGTACATGACCTTATGGGACTTTCCTACTTGGCA
GTACATCTACGTATTAGTCATCGCTATTACCATGGTCGAGGTGAGCCCCACGTTCTGCTTCACTCTCCCC
ATCTCCCCCCCCTCCCCACCCCCAATTTTGTATTTATTTATTTTTTAATTATTTTGTGCAGCGATGGGGG
CGGGGGGGGGGGGGCGCGCGCCAGGCGGGGCGGGGCGGGGCGAGGGGCGGGGCGGGGCGAGGCGGAGAGG
TGCGGCGGCAGCCAATCAGAGCGGCGCGCTCCGAAAGTTTCCTTTTATGGCGAGGCGGCGGCGGCGGCGG
CCCTATAAAAAGCGAAGCGCGCGGCGGGCGGGAGTCGCTGCGCGCTGCCTTCGCCCCGTGCCCCGCTCCG
CCGCCGCCTCGCGCCGCCCGCCCCGGCTCTGACTGACCGCGTTACTCCCACAGGTGAGCGGGCGGGACGG
CCCTTCTCCTCCGGGCTGTAATTAGCTGAGCAAGAGGTAAGGGTTTAAGGGATGGTTGGTTGGTGGGGTA
TTAATGTTTAATTACCTGGAGCACCTGCCTGAAATCACTTTTTTTCAGGTTGGACCGGTGCCACCATGGA
CTATAAGGACCACGACGGAGACTACAAGGATCATGATATTGATTACAAAGACGATGACGATAAGATGGCC
CCAAAGAAGAAGCGGAAGGTCGGTATCCACGGAGTCCCAGCAGCCGACAAGAAGTACAGCATCGGCCTGG
ACATCGGCACCAACTCTGTGGGCTGGGCCGTGATCACCGACGAGTACAAGGTGCCCAGCAAGAAATTCAA
GGTGCTGGGCAACACCGACCGGCACAGCATCAAGAAGAACCTGATCGGAGCCCTGCTGTTCGACAGCGGC
GAAACAGCCGAGGCCACCCGGCTGAAGAGAACCGCCAGAAGAAGATACACCAGACGGAAGAACCGGATCT
GCTATCTGCAAGAGATCTTCAGCAACGAGATGGCCAAGGTGGACGACAGCTTCTTCCACAGACTGGAAGA
GTCCTTCCTGGTGGAAGAGGATAAGAAGCACGAGCGGCACCCCATCTTCGGCAACATCGTGGACGAGGTG
GCCTACCACGAGAAGTACCCCACCATCTACCACCTGAGAAAGAAACTGGTGGACAGCACCGACAAGGCCG
ACCTGCGGCTGATCTATCTGGCCCTGGCCCACATGATCAAGTTCCGGGGCCACTTCCTGATCGAGGGCGA
CCTGAACCCCGACAACAGCGACGTGGACAAGCTGTTCATCCAGCTGGTGCAGACCTACAACCAGCTGTTC
GAGGAAAACCCCATCAACGCCAGCGGCGTGGACGCCAAGGCCATCCTGTCTGCCAGACTGAGCAAGAGCA
GACGGCTGGAAAATCTGATCGCCCAGCTGCCCGGCGAGAAGAAGAATGGCCTGTTCGGAAACCTGATTGC
CCTGAGCCTGGGCCTGACCCCCAACTTCAAGAGCAACTTCGACCTGGCCGAGGATGCCAAACTGCAGCTG
AGCAAGGACACCTACGACGACGACCTGGACAACCTGCTGGCCCAGATCGGCGACCAGTACGCCGACCTGT
TTCTGGCCGCCAAGAACCTGTCCGACGCCATCCTGCTGAGCGACATCCTGAGAGTGAACACCGAGATCAC
CAAGGCCCCCCTGAGCGCCTCTATGATCAAGAGATACGACGAGCACCACCAGGACCTGACCCTGCTGAAA
GCTCTCGTGCGGCAGCAGCTGCCTGAGAAGTACAAAGAGATTTTCTTCGACCAGAGCAAGAACGGCTACG
CCGGCTACATTGACGGCGGAGCCAGCCAGGAAGAGTTCTACAAGTTCATCAAGCCCATCCTGGAAAAGAT
GGACGGCACCGAGGAACTGCTCGTGAAGCTGAACAGAGAGGACCTGCTGCGGAAGCAGCGGACCTTCGAC
AACGGCAGCATCCCCCACCAGATCCACCTGGGAGAGCTGCACGCCATTCTGCGGCGGCAGGAAGATTTTT
ACCCATTCCTGAAGGACAACCGGGAAAAGATCGAGAAGATCCTGACCTTCCGCATCCCCTACTACGTGGG
CCCTCTGGCCAGGGGAAACAGCAGATTCGCCTGGATGACCAGAAAGAGCGAGGAAACCATCACCCCCTGG
AACTTCGAGGAAGTGGTGGACAAGGGCGCTTCCGCCCAGAGCTTCATCGAGCGGATGACCAACTTCGATA
AGAACCTGCCCAACGAGAAGGTGCTGCCCAAGCACAGCCTGCTGTACGAGTACTTCACCGTGTATAACGA
GCTGACCAAAGTGAAATACGTGACCGAGGGAATGAGAAAGCCCGCCTTCCTGAGCGGCGAGCAGAAAAAG
GCCATCGTGGACCTGCTGTTCAAGACCAACCGGAAAGTGACCGTGAAGCAGCTGAAAGAGGACTACTTCA
AGAAAATCGAGTGCTTCGACTCCGTGGAAATCTCCGGCGTGGAAGATCGGTTCAACGCCTCCCTGGGCAC
ATACCACGATCTGCTGAAAATTATCAAGGACAAGGACTTCCTGGACAATGAGGAAAACGAGGACATTCTG
GAAGATATCGTGCTGACCCTGACACTGTTTGAGGACAGAGAGATGATCGAGGAACGGCTGAAAACCTATG
CCCACCTGTTCGACGACAAAGTGATGAAGCAGCTGAAGCGGCGGAGATACACCGGCTGGGGCAGGCTGAG
CCGGAAGCTGATCAACGGCATCCGGGACAAGCAGTCCGGCAAGACAATCCTGGATTTCCTGAAGTCCGAC
GGCTTCGCCAACAGAAACTTCATGCAGCTGATCCACGACGACAGCCTGACCTTTAAAGAGGACATCCAGA
AAGCCCAGGTGTCCGGCCAGGGCGATAGCCTGCACGAGCACATTGCCAATCTGGCCGGCAGCCCCGCCAT
TAAGAAGGGCATCCTGCAGACAGTGAAGGTGGTGGACGAGCTCGTGAAAGTGATGGGCCGGCACAAGCCC
GAGAACATCGTGATCGAAATGGCCAGAGAGAACCAGACCACCCAGAAGGGACAGAAGAACAGCCGCGAGA
GAATGAAGCGGATCGAAGAGGGCATCAAAGAGCTGGGCAGCCAGATCCTGAAAGAACACCCCGTGGAAAA
CACCCAGCTGCAGAACGAGAAGCTGTACCTGTACTACCTGCAGAATGGGCGGGATATGTACGTGGACCAG
GAACTGGACATCAACCGGCTGTCCGACTACGATGTGGACCATATCGTGCCTCAGAGCTTTCTGAAGGACG
ACTCCATCGACAACAAGGTGCTGACCAGAAGCGACAAGAACCGGGGCAAGAGCGACAACGTGCCCTCCGA
AGAGGTCGTGAAGAAGATGAAGAACTACTGGCGGCAGCTGCTGAACGCCAAGCTGATTACCCAGAGAAAG
TTCGACAATCTGACCAAGGCCGAGAGAGGCGGCCTGAGCGAACTGGATAAGGCCGGCTTCATCAAGAGAC
AGCTGGTGGAAACCCGGCAGATCACAAAGCACGTGGCACAGATCCTGGACTCCCGGATGAACACTAAGTA
CGACGAGAATGACAAGCTGATCCGGGAAGTGAAAGTGATCACCCTGAAGTCCAAGCTGGTGTCCGATTTC
CGGAAGGATTTCCAGTTTTACAAAGTGCGCGAGATCAACAACTACCACCACGCCCACGACGCCTACCTGA
ACGCCGTCGTGGGAACCGCCCTGATCAAAAAGTACCCTAAGCTGGAAAGCGAGTTCGTGTACGGCGACTA
CAAGGTGTACGACGTGCGGAAGATGATCGCCAAGAGCGAGCAGGAAATCGGCAAGGCTACCGCCAAGTAC
TTCTTCTACAGCAACATCATGAACTTTTTCAAGACCGAGATTACCCTGGCCAACGGCGAGATCCGGAAGC
GGCCTCTGATCGAGACAAACGGCGAAACCGGGGAGATCGTGTGGGATAAGGGCCGGGATTTTGCCACCGT
GCGGAAAGTGCTGAGCATGCCCCAAGTGAATATCGTGAAAAAGACCGAGGTGCAGACAGGCGGCTTCAGC
AAAGAGTCTATCCTGCCCAAGAGGAACAGCGATAAGCTGATCGCCAGAAAGAAGGACTGGGACCCTAAGA
AGTACGGCGGCTTCGACAGCCCCACCGTGGCCTATTCTGTGCTGGTGGTGGCCAAAGTGGAAAAGGGCAA
GTCCAAGAAACTGAAGAGTGTGAAAGAGCTGCTGGGGATCACCATCATGGAAAGAAGCAGCTTCGAGAAG
AATCCCATCGACTTTCTGGAAGCCAAGGGCTACAAAGAAGTGAAAAAGGACCTGATCATCAAGCTGCCTA
AGTACTCCCTGTTCGAGCTGGAAAACGGCCGGAAGAGAATGCTGGCCTCTGCCGGCGAACTGCAGAAGGG
AAACGAACTGGCCCTGCCCTCCAAATATGTGAACTTCCTGTACCTGGCCAGCCACTATGAGAAGCTGAAG
GGCTCCCCCGAGGATAATGAGCAGAAACAGCTGTTTGTGGAACAGCACAAGCACTACCTGGACGAGATCA
TCGAGCAGATCAGCGAGTTCTCCAAGAGAGTGATCCTGGCCGACGCTAATCTGGACAAAGTGCTGTCCGC
CTACAACAAGCACCGGGATAAGCCCATCAGAGAGCAGGCCGAGAATATCATCCACCTGTTTACCCTGACC
AATCTGGGAGCCCCTGCCGCCTTCAAGTACTTTGACACCACCATCGACCGGAAGAGGTACACCAGCACCA
AAGAGGTGCTGGACGCCACCCTGATCCACCAGAGCATCACCGGCCTGTACGAGACACGGATCGACCTGTC
TCAGCTGGGAGGCGACAAAAGGCCGGCGGCCACGAAAAAGGCCGGCCAGGCAAAAAAGAAAAAGTAAGAA
TTCCTAGAGCTCGCTGATCAGCCTCGACTGTGCCTTCTAGTTGCCAGCCATCTGTTGTTTGCCCCTCCCC
CGTGCCTTCCTTGACCCTGGAAGGTGCCACTCCCACTGTCCTTTCCTAATAAAATGAGGAAATTGCATCG
CATTGTCTGAGTAGGTGTCATTCTATTCTGGGGGGTGGGGTGGGGCAGGACAGCAAGGGGGAGGATTGGG
AAGAGAATAGCAGGCATGCTGGGGAGCGGCCGCAGGAACCCCTAGTGATGGAGTTGGCCACTCCCTCTCT
GCGCGCTCGCTCGCTCACTGAGGCCGGGCGACCAAAGGTCGCCCGACGCCCGGGCTTTGCCCGGGCGGCC
TCAGTGAGCGAGCGAGCGCGCAGCTGCCTGCAGGGGCGCCTGATGCGGTATTTTCTCCTTACGCATCTGT
GCGGTATTTCACACCGCATA
[95 nt withheld, positions 5691-5785]
T
[46 nt withheld, positions 5787-5832]
C
[141 nt withheld, positions 5834-5974]
CCTTTGACGTTGGAGTCCACGTTCTTT
[37 nt withheld, positions 6002-6038]
ACTCTATCTCGGGCTATTCTTTTGATTTATAAGGGATTTTGCCGATTTCGGTCTATTGGTTAAAAAATGA
GCTGATTTAACAAAAATTTAACGCGAATTTTAACAAAATATTAACGTTTACAATTTTATGGTGCACTCTC
AGTACAATCTGCTCTGATGCCGCATAGTTAAGCCAGCCCCGACACCCGCCAACACCCGCTGACGCGCCCT
GACGGGCTTGTCTGCTCCCGGCATCCGCTTACAGACAAGCTGTGACCGTCTCCGGGAGCTGCATGTGTCA
GAGGTTTTCACCGTCATCACCGAAACGCGCGAGACGAAAGGGCCTCGTGATACGCCTATTTTTATAGGTT
AATGTCATGATAATAATGGTTTCTTAGACGTCAGGTGGCACTTTTCGGGGAAATGTGCGCGGAACCCCTA
TTTGTTTATTTTTCTAAATACATTCAAATATGTATCCGCTCATGAGACAATAACCCTGATAAATGCTTCA
ATAATATTGAAAAAGGAAGAGTATGAGTATTCAACATTTCCGTGTCGCCCTTATTCCCTTTTTTGCGGCA
TTTTGCCTTCCTGTTTTTGCTCACCCAGAAACGCTGGTGAAAGTAAAAGATGCTGAAGATCAGTTGGGTG
CACGAGTGGGTTACATCGAACTGGATCTCAACAGCGGTAAGATCCTTGAGAGTTTTCGCCCCGAAGAACG
TTTTCCAATGATGAGCACTTTTAAAGTTCTGCTATGTGGCGCGGTATTATCCCGTATTGACGCCGGGCAA
GAGCAACTCGGTCGCCGCATACACTATTCTCAGAATGACTTGGTTGAGTACTCACCAGTCACAGAAAAGC
ATCTTACGGATGGCATGACAGTAAGAGAATTATGCAGTGCTGCCATAACCATGAGTGATAACACTGCGGC
CAACTTACTTCTGACAACGATCGGAGGACCGAAGGAGCTAACCGCTTTTTTGCACAACATGGGGGATCAT
GTAACTCGCCTTGATCGTTGGGAACCGGAGCTGAATGAAGCCATACCAAACGACGAGCGTGACACCACGA
TGCCTGTAGCAATGGCAACAACGTTGCGCAAACTATTAACTGGCGAACTACTTACTCTAGCTTCCCGGCA
ACAATTAATAGACTGGATGGAGGCGGATAAAGTTGCAGGACCACTTCTGCGCTCGGCCCTTCCGGCTGGC
TGGTTTATTGCTGATAAATCTGGAGCCGGTGAGCGTGGAAGCCGCGGTATCATTGCAGCACTGGGGCCAG
ATGGTAAGCCCTCCCGTATCGTAGTTATCTACACGACGGGGAGTCAGGCAACTATGGATGAACGAAATAG
ACAGATCGCTGAGATAGGTGCCTCACTGATTAAGCATTGGTAACTGTCAGACCAAGTTTACTCATATATA
CTTTAGATTGATTTAAAACTTCATTTTTAATTTAAAAGGATCTAGGTGAAGATCCTTTTTGATAATCTCA
TGACCAAAATCCCTTAACGTGAGTTTTCGTTCCACTGAGCGTCAGACCCCGTAGAAAAGATCAAAGGATC
TTCTTGAGATCCTTTTTTTCTGCGCGTAATCTGCTGCTTGCAAACAAAAAAACCACCGCTACCAGCGGTG
GTTTGTTTGCCGGATCAAGAGCTACCAACTCTTTTTCCGAAGGTAACTGGCTTCAGCAGAGCGCAGATAC
CAAATACTGTTCTTCTAGTGTAGCCGTAGTTAGGCCACCACTTCAAGAACTCTGTAGCACCGCCTACATA
CCTCGCTCTGCTAATCCTGTTACCAGTGGCTGCTGCCAGTGGCGATAAGTCGTGTCTTACCGGGTTGGAC
TCAAGACGATAGTTACCGGATAAGGCGCAGCGGTCGGGCTGAACGGGGGGTTCGTGCACACAGCCCAGCT
TGGAGCGAACGACCTACACCGAACTGAGATACCTACAGCGTGAGCTATGAGAAAGCGCCACGCTTCCCGA
AGGGAGAAAGGCGGACAGGTATCCGGTAAGCGGCAGGGTCGGAACAGGAGAGCGCACGAGGGAGCTTCCA
GGGGGAAACGCCTGGTATCTTTATAGTCCTGTCGGGTTTCGCCACCTCTGACTTGAGCGTCGATTTTTGT
GATGCTCGTCAGGGGGGCGGAGCCTATGGAAAAACGCCAGCAACGCGGCCTTTTTACGGTTCCTGGCCTT
TTGCTGGCCTTTTGCTCACATGTGAGGGCCTATTTCCCATGATTCCTTCATATTTGCATATACGATACAA
GGCTGTTAGAGAGATAATTGGAATTAATTTGACTGTAAACACAAAGATATTAGTACAAAATACGTGACGT
AGAAAGTAATAATTTCTTGGGTAGTTTGCAGTTTTAAAATTATGTTTTAAAATGGACTATCATATGCTTA
CCGTAACTTGAAAGTATTTCGATTTCTTGGCTTTATATATCTTGTGGAAAGGACGAAACACCGCGTTTGA
AGTTTAGAAATGCGTTT
